Addgene plasmid #38878: PDLIM7
Purpose: Bacterial expression for structure determination; may not be full ORF
Depositing lab: Nicola Burgess-Brown. Depositing organization: University of Oxford.
Backbone
  Vector backbone: pNIC28-Bsa4
  Backbone manufacturer: SGC
  Vector type: Bacterial Expression
Growth in bacteria
  Bacterial resistance: Kanamycin, 50 μg/mL
  Growth temperature: 37°C
  Growth strain: Mach1
  Copy number: Low Copy
Gene/Insert
  Gene/Insert name: PDLIM7 (alt names: PDZ and LIM domain 7 (enigma) [isoform 1]; PDB:2Q3G)
  Species: H. sapiens (human)
  Insert size (bp): 348
  Entrez Gene: PDLIM7 (a.k.a. LMP1, LMP3)
  Tag / fusion protein: His Tev (N terminal on insert)
  Cloning method: Ligation Independent Cloning
  Sequencing primers: 5′ T7; 3′ T7-term
Terms and licenses: Academic/Nonprofit Terms; Industry Terms: Not Available to Industry
How to cite: PDLIM7 was a gift from Nicola Burgess-Brown (Addgene plasmid # 38878 ; http://n2t.net/addgene:38878 ; RRID:Addgene_38878)
