[The description below was written by a language model from this plasmid's Addgene catalogue record.]
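Description:
PDLIM7 is a bacterial expression plasmid built on the pNIC28-Bsa4 backbone from the SGC, designed to produce a fragment of the human PDZ and LIM domain 7 protein (enigma, isoform 1; also known as LMP1 or LMP3) for structural studies. The plasmid is selected with kanamycin and is recorded as low copy. The record does not state the origin of replication, and no feature table is provided, so the details of the backbone elements cannot be confirmed from the supplied information.

The insert is a 348 bp human PDLIM7 sequence introduced by ligation-independent cloning. The record warns that it may not be the full open reading frame, and at this length it can encode only a portion of the protein, in keeping with a domain-level construct made for structure determination. An associated PDB entry is listed among the alternative names, indicating that a structure has been linked to this construct. The insert carries an N-terminal His tag followed by a TEV protease site. This arrangement allows the recombinant protein to be captured by immobilised metal affinity chromatography, and the tag can then be cleaved off to leave near-native protein for crystallisation or other biophysical work.

The promoter is not explicitly named, but the listed sequencing primers are T7 and T7-term. This suggests the insert sits between a T7 promoter and a T7 terminator, so expression would depend on a host supplying T7 RNA polymerase. The listed growth strain, Mach1, is a cloning and propagation strain rather than an expression host.
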