>Addgene plasmid #38878 | PDLIM7 | depositor partial sequence | sequence record 48936 | PDLIM7 sequence 348 bps
ATGCACCATCATCATCATCATTCTTCTGGTGTAGATCTGGGTACCGAGAACCTGTACTTCCAATCCATGG
ATTCCTTCAAAGTAGTGCTGGAGGGGCCAGCACCTTGGGGCTTCCGGCTGCAAGGGGGCAAGGACTTCAA
TGTGCCCCTCTCCATTTCCCGGCTCACTCCTGGGGGCAAAGCGGCGCAGGCCGGAGTGGCCGTGGGTGAC
TGGGTGCTGAGCATCGATGGCGAGAATGCGGGTAGCCTCACACACATCGAAGCTCAGAACAAGATCCGGG
CCTGCGGGGAGCGCCTCAGCCTGGGCCTCAGCAGGGCCATTACTTCTTTGTGACAGTAAAGGTGGATA
