>Addgene plasmid #38878 | PDLIM7 | addgene partial sequence | sequence record 50565 | T7_term
CTCTTTGGGCTTTGTTAGCAGCCGGATCTCAGTGGTGGTGGTGGTGGTGCTCGAGTGCGGCCGCAAGCTT
GTCGACGGAGCTCGAATTCGGATCCGTATCCACCTTTACTGTCACAAAGAAGTAATGGCCCTGCTGAGGC
CCAGGCTGAGGCGCTCCCCGCAGGCCCGGATCTTGTTCTGAGCTTCGATGTGTGTGAGGCTACCCGCATT
CTCGCCATCGATGCTCAGCACCCAGTCACCCACGGCCACTCCGGCCTGCGCCGCTTTGCCCCCAGGAGTG
AGCCGGGAAATGGAGAGGGGCACATTGAAGTCCTTGCCCCCTTGCAGCCGGAAGCCCCAAGGTGCTGGCC
CCTCCAGCACTACTTTGAAGGAATCCATGGATTGGAAGTACAGGTTCTCGGTACCCAGATCTACACCAGA
AGAATGATGATGATGATGGTGCATATGTATATCTCCTTCTTAAAGTTAAACAAAATTATTTCTAGAGGGG
AATTGTTATCCGCTCACAATTCCCCTATAGTGAGTCGTATTAATTTCGCGGGATCGAGATCTCGATCCTC
TACGCCGGACGCATCGTGGCCGGCATCACCGGCGCCACAGGTGCGGTTGCTGGCGCCTATATCGCCGACA
TCACCGATGGGGAAGATCGGGCTCGCCACTTCGGGCTCATGAGCGCTTGTTTCGGCGTGGGTATGGTGGC
AGGCCCCGTGGCCGGGGGACTGTTGGGCGCCATCTCCTTGCATGCACCATTCCTTGCGGCGGCGGTGCTC
AACGGCCTCAACCTACTACTGGGCTGCTTCCTAATGCAGGAGTCGCATAAGGGAGAGCGTCGAGATCCCG
GACACCATCGAATGGCGCAAAACTTTCGCGTATGCAGAACGCCGAAAATATCGGGAAAAAA
