>Addgene plasmid #38878 | PDLIM7 | addgene partial sequence | sequence record 50567 | T7 5'-TAATACGACTCACTATAGGG-3'
TGGTGTAGATCTGGGTACCGAGAACCTGTACTTCCAATCCATGGATTCCTTCAAAGTAGTGCTGGAGGGG
CCAGCACCTTGGGGCTTCCGGCTGCAAGGGGGCAAGGACTTCAATGTGCCCCTCTCCATTTCCCGGCTCA
CTCCTGGGGGCAAAGCGGCGCAGGCCGGAGTGGCCGTGGGTGACTGGGTGCTGAGCATCGATGGCGAGAA
TGCGGGTAGCCTCACACACATCGAAGCTCAGAACAAGATCCGGGCCTGCGGGGAGCGCCTCAGCCTGGGC
CTCAGCAGGGCCATTACTTCTTTGTGACAGTAAAGGTGGATACGGATCCGAATTCGAGCTCCGTCGACAA
GCTTGCGGCCGCACTCGAGCACCACCACCACCA
